>Addgene plasmid #244661 | CL20_mEGFP_FOidr_109 | addgene full sequence | sequence record 488132 | Addgene NGS Result
AAAAAAAATCTAACCTCAAGTCAAGGCTTTTCTATGGAATAAGGAATGGACAGCAGGGGGCTGTTTCATA
TACTGATGACCTCTTTATAGCCAACCTTTGTTCATGGCAGCCAGCATATGGGCATATGTTGCCAAACTCT
AAACCAAATACTCATTCTGATGTTTTAAATGATTTGCCCTCCCATATGTCCTTCCGAGTGAGAGACACAA
AAAATTCCAACACACTATTGCAATGAAAATAAATTTCCTTTATTAGCCAGAAGTCAGATGCTCAAGGGGC
TTCATGATGTCCCCATAATTTTTGGCAGAGGGAAAAAGATCTGCTAGCTCGAGCAGCTGAAGCTTTATTG
AGGCTTAAGCAGTGGGTTCCCTAGTTAGCCAGAGAGCTCCCAGGCTCAGATCTGGTCTAACCAGAGAGAC
CCAGTACAGGCAAAAAGCAGATCTTGTCTTCTTTGGGAGTGAATTAGCCCTTCCAGTCCCCCCTTTTCTT
TTAAAAAGTGGCTAAGATCTACAGCTGCCTTGTAAGTCATTGGTCTTAAAGGTACCGTAATCTTATCTAG
AACCGGTTCATGTAATTTGGCCGTCGGGGATCTCCCAGTCGTCAGAACTATCGCGGCGACCAAGGGTCTT
CATACGATTACGATCCTCGGACGAGCTGCTGGACTTGCGCTCACGTTGCGGTCCCGGCGACTTTTGAAGG
GCTTTCACATTGGTCAGCGATCCAGGTAAACTAGCGGGGGGTGTTGCGGACAGTCCTGTGGTCGAACCGC
CATCTCCGCGAAAGCCCTGATCACGGATTAAGTCCTTGATGTGTTGAGAACGCTGCGCAGCATCCATTGG
CCGGGAAGCGGCCGCACTTCCCCCGGAGCCTCCGCTTCCGCCCTTGTACAGCTCGTCCATGCCGAGAGTG
ATCCCGGCGGCGGTCACGAACTCCAGCAGGACCATGTGATCGCGCTTCTCGTTGGGGTCTTTGCTCAGCT
TGGACTGGGTGCTCAGGTAGTGGTTGTCGGGCAGCAGCACGGGGCCGTCGCCGATGGGGGTGTTCTGCTG
GTAGTGGTCGGCGAGCTGCACGCTGCCGTCCTCGATGTTGTGGCGGATCTTGAAGTTCACCTTGATGCCG
TTCTTCTGCTTGTCGGCCATGATATAGACGTTGTGGCTGTTGTAGTTGTACTCCAGCTTGTGCCCCAGGA
TGTTGCCGTCCTCCTTGAAGTCGATGCCCTTCAGCTCGATGCGGTTCACCAGGGTGTCGCCCTCGAACTT
CACCTCGGCGCGGGTCTTGTAGTTGCCGTCGTCCTTGAAGAAGATGGTGCGCTCCTGGACGTAGCCTTCG
GGCATGGCGGACTTGAAGAAGTCGTGCTGCTTCATGTGGTCGGGGTAGCGGCTGAAGCACTGCACGCCGT
AGGTCAGGGTGGTCACGAGGGTGGGCCAGGGCACGGGCAGCTTGCCGGTGGTGCAGATGAACTTCAGGGT
CAGCTTGCCGTAGGTGGCATCGCCCTCGCCCTCGCCGGACACGCTGAACTTGTGGCCGTTTACGTCGCCG
TCCAGCTCGACCAGGATGGGCACCACCCCGGTGAACAGCTCCTCGCCCTTGCTCACCATGGTGGCGACCG
GTGGATCCCGGGCCCGCGGTACCGTCGACTGCAGAATTCGGTTCACTAAACGAGCCCGGTTCACTAAACG
AGCTCTGCTTATATAGACCTCCCACCGTACACGCCTACCGCCCATTTGCGTCAATGGGGCGGAGTTGTTA
CGACATTTTGGAAAGTCCCGTTGATTTTGGTGCCAAAACAAACTCCCATTGACGTCAATGGGGTGGAGAC
TTGGAAATCCCCGTGAGTCAAACCGCTATCCACGCCCATTGATGTACTGCCAAAACCGCATCACCATGGT
AATAGCGATGACTAATACGTAGATGTACTGCCAAGTAGGAAAGTCCCATAAGGTCATGTACTGGGCATAA
TGCCAGGCGGGCCATTTACCGTCATTGACGTCAATAGGGGGCGTACTTGGCATATGATACACTTGATGTA
CTGCCAAGTGGGCAGTTTACCGTAAATACTCCACCCATTGACGTCAATGGAAAGTCCCTATTGGCGTTAC
TATGGGAACATACGTCATTATTGACGTCAATGGGCGGGGGTCGTTGGGCGGTCAGCCAGGCGGGCCATTT
ACCGTAAGTTATGTAACGCGGAACTCCATATATGGGCTATGAACTAATGACCCCGTAATTGATTACTATT
AATAACTAGCACGCGTTCGAAGCTTGAGCTCGGTCCCCTCGGGGTTGGGAGGTGGGTCTGAAACGATAAT
GGTGAATATCCCTGCCTAACTCTATTCACTATAGAAAGTACAGCAAAAACTATTCTTAAACCTACCAAGC
CTCCTACTATCATTATGAATAATTTTATATACCACAGCCAATTTGTTATGTTAAACCAATTCCACAAACT
TGCCCATTTATCTAATTCCAATAATTCTTGTTCATTCTTTTCTTGCTGGTTTTGCGATTCTTCAATTAAG
GAGTGTATTAAGCTTGTGTAATTGTTAATTTCTCTGTCCCACTCCATCCAGGTCGTGTGATTCCAAATCT
GTTCCAGAGATTTATTACTCCAACTAGCATTCCAAGGCACAGCAGTGGTGCAAATGAGTTTTCCAGAGCA
ACCCCAAATCCCCAGGAGCTGTTGATCCTTTAGGTATCTTTCCACAGCCAGGATTCTTGCCTGGAGCTGC
TTGATGCCCCAGACTGTGAGTTGCAACAGATGCTGTTGCGCCTCAATAGCCCTCAGCAAATTGTTCTGCT
GCTGCACTATACCAGACAATAATTGTCTGGCCTGTACCGTCAGCGTCATTGACGCTGCGCCCATAGTGCT
TCCTGCTGCTCCCAAGAACCCAAGGAACAAAGCTCCTATTCCCACTGCTCTTTTTTCTCTCTGCACCACT
CTTCTCTTTGCCTTGGTGGGTGCTACTCCTAATGGTTCAATTTTTACTACTTTATATTTATATAATTCAC
TTCTCCAATTGTCCCTCATATCTCCTCCTTATGGTGTTTTACTAAACTTTTCCATGTTCTAATCCTCATC
CTGTCTACTTGCCACACAATCATCACCTGCCATCTGTTTTCCATAATCCCTAATGATCTTTGCTTTTCTT
CTTGGCACTACTTTTATGTCACTATTATCTTGTATTACTACTGCCCCTTCACCTTTCCAGAGGAGCTTTG
CTGGTCCTTTCCAAAGTGGATTTCTGCTGTCCCTGTAATAAACCCGAAAATTTTGAATTTTTGTAATTTG
TTTTTGTAATTCTTTAGTTTGTATGTCTGTTGCTATTATGTCTACTATTCTTTCCCCTGCACTGTACCCC
CCAATCCCCCCTTTTCTTTTAAAATTGTGGATGAATACTGCCATTTGTACTGCTGTCTTAAGATGTTCAG
CCTGATCTCTTACCTGTCCTATAATTTTCTTTAATTCTTTATTCATAGATTCTACTACTCCTTGACTTTG
GGGATTGTAGGGAATTTCCAGGTCTGAAGATCCTGCTGCTTGCTGTGCTTTTTTCTTACTTTTGTTTTGC
TCTTCCTCTATCTTGTCTAAAGCTTCCTTGGTGTCTTTTATCTCTATCCTTTGATGCACACAATAGAGGG
TTGCTACTGTATTATATAATGATCTAAGTTCTTCTGATCCTGTCTGAAGGGATGGTTGTAGCTGTCCCAG
TATTTGTCTACAGCCTTCTGATGTTTCTAACAGGCCAGTATTAACTGCGAATCGTTCTAGCTCCCTGCTT
GCCCATACTATATGTTTTAATTTATATTTTTTCTTTCCCCCTGGCCTTAACCGAATTTTTTCCCATCGCG
ATCTAATTCTCCCCCGCTTAATACTGACGCTCTCGCACCCATCTCTCTCCTTCTAGCCTCCGCTAGTCAA
AATTTTTGGCGTACTCACCAGTCGCCGCCCCTCGCCTCTTGCCGTGCGCGCTTCAGCAAGCCGAGTCCTG
CGTCGAGAGAGCTCCTCTGGTTTCCCTTTCGCTTTCAAGTCCCTGTTCGGGCGCCACTGCTAGAGATTTT
CCACACTGACTAAAAGGGTCTGAGGGATCTCTAGTTACCAGAGTCACACAACAGACGGGCACACACTACT
TGAAGCACTCAAGGCAAGCTTTATTGAGGCTTAAGCAGTGGGTTCCCTAGTTAGCCAGAGAGCTCCCAGG
CTCAGATCTGGTCTAACCAGAGAGACCCAGTACAGGCAAAAAGCAGCTGCTTATATGCAGGATCTGAGGG
CTCGCCACTCCCCAGTCCCGCCCAGGCCACGCCTCCCATGGTAATAGCGATGACTAATACGTAGATGTAC
TGCCAAGTAGGAAAGTCCCATAAGGTCATGTACTGGGCATAATGCCAGGCGGGCCATTTACCGTCATTGA
CGTCAATAGGGGGCGTACTTGGCATATGATACACTTGATGTACTGCCAAGTGGGCAGTTTACCGTAAATA
CTCCACCCATTGACGTCAATGGAAAGTCCCTATTGGCGTTACTATGGGAACATACGTCATTATTGACGTC
AATGGGCGGGGGTCGTTGGGCGGTCAGCCAGGCGGGCCATTTACCGTAAGTTATGTAACGCGGAACTCCA
TATATGGGCTATGAACTAATGACCCCGTAATTGATTACTATTAATAACTAGTCAATAATCAATGTCGACC
CAGGTGGCACTTTTCGGGGAAATGTGCGCGGAACCCCTATTTGTTTATTTTTCTAAATACATTCAAATAT
GTATCCGCTCATGAGACAATAACCCTGATAAATGCTTCAATAATATTGAAAAAGGAAGAGTATGAGTATT
CAACATTTCCGTGTCGCCCTTATTCCCTTTTTTGCGGCATTTTGCCTTCCTGTTTTTGCTCACCCAGAAA
CGCTGGTGAAAGTAAAAGATGCTGAAGATCAGTTGGGTGCACGAGTGGGTTACATCGAACTGGATCTCAA
CAGCGGTAAGATCCTTGAGAGTTTTCGCCCCGAAGAACGTTTTCCAATGATGAGCACTTTTAAAGTTCTG
CTATGTGGCGCGGTATTATCCCGTATTGACGCCGGGCAAGAGCAACTCGGTCGCCGCATACACTATTCTC
AGAATGACTTGGTTGAGTACTCACCAGTCACAGAAAAGCATCTTACGGATGGCATGACAGTAAGAGAATT
ATGCAGTGCTGCCATAACCATGAGTGATAACACTGCGGCCAACTTACTTCTGACAACGATCGGAGGACCG
AAGGAGCTAACCGCTTTTTTGCACAACATGGGGGATCATGTAACTCGCCTTGATCGTTGGGAACCGGAGC
TGAATGAAGCCATACCAAACGACGAGCGTGACACCACGATGCCTGTAGCAATGGCAACAACGTTGCGCAA
ACTATTAACTGGCGAACTACTTACTCTAGCTTCCCGGCAACAATTAATAGACTGGATGGAGGCGGATAAA
GTTGCAGGACCACTTCTGCGCTCGGCCCTTCCGGCTGGCTGGTTTATTGCTGATAAATCTGGAGCCGGTG
AGCGTGGGTCTCGCGGTATCATTGCAGCACTGGGGCCAGATGGTAAGCCCTCCCGTATCGTAGTTATCTA
CACGACGGGGAGTCAGGCAACTATGGATGAACGAAATAGACAGATCGCTGAGATAGGTGCCTCACTGATT
AAGCATTGGTAACTGTCAGACCAAGTTTACTCATATATACTTTAGATTGATTTAAAACTTCATTTTTAAT
TTAAAAGGATCTAGGTGAAGATCCTTTTTGATAATCTCATGACCAAAATCCCTTAACGTGAGTTTTCGTT
CCACTGAGCGTCAGACCCCGTAGAAAAGATCAAAGGATCTTCTTGAGATCCTTTTTTTCTGCGCGTAATC
TGCTGCTTGCAAACAAAAAAACCACCGCTACCAGCGGTGGTTTGTTTGCCGGATCAAGAGCTACCAACTC
TTTTTCCGAAGGTAACTGGCTTCAGCAGAGCGCAGATACCAAATACTGTTCTTCTAGTGTAGCCGTAGTT
AGGCCACCACTTCAAGAACTCTGTAGCACCGCCTACATACCTCGCTCTGCTAATCCTGTTACCAGTGGCT
GCTGCCAGTGGCGATAAGTCGTGTCTTACCGGGTTGGACTCAAGACGATAGTTACCGGATAAGGCGCAGC
GGTCGGGCTGAACGGGGGGTTCGTGCACACAGCCCAGCTTGGAGCGAACGACCTACACCGAACTGAGATA
CCTACAGCGTGAGCTATGAGAAAGCGCCACGCTTCCCGAAGGGAGAAAGGCGGACAGGTATCCGGTAAGC
GGCAGGGTCGGAACAGGAGAGCGCACGAGGGAGCTTCCAGGGGGAAACGCCTGGTATCTTTATAGTCCTG
TCGGGTTTCGCCACCTCTGACTTGAGCGTCGATTTTTGTGATGCTCGTCAGGGGGGCGGAGCCTATGGAA
AAACGCCAGCAACGCGGCCTTTTTACGGTTCCTGGCCTTTTGCTGGCCTTTTGCTCACATGTTCTTTCCT
GCGTTATCCCCTGCTTCTGTGGATAACCGTATTACCGCCTTTGAGTGAGCTGATACCGCTCGCCGCAGCC
GAACGACCGAGCGCAGCGAGTCAGTGAGCGAGGAAGCGGAAGAGCGCCCAATACGCAAACCGCCTCTCCC
CGCGCGTTGGCCGATTCATTAATGCAGCGGATCCAGACATGATAAGATACATTGATGAGTTTGGACAAAC
CACAACTAGAATGCAGTGAAAAAAATGCTTTATTTGTGAAATTTGTGATGCTATTGCTTTATTTGTAACC
ATTATAAGCTGCAATAAACAAGTTAGCTTTTTGCAAAAGCCTAGGCCTCCAAAAAAGCCTCCTCACTACT
TCTGGAATAGCTCAGAGGCCGAGGCGGCCTCGGCCTCTGCATAAATAAAAAAAATTAGTCAGCCATGGGG
CGGAGAATGGGCGGAACTGGGCGGAGTTAGGGGCGGGATGGGCGGAGTTAGGGGCGGGACTATGGTTGCT
GACTAATTGAGATGCGGATCCGCTGGCACGACAGGTTTCCCGACTGGAAAGCGGGCAGTGAGCGCAACGC
AATTAATGTGAGTTAGCTCACTCATTAGGCACCCCAGGCTTTACACTTTATGCTTCCGGCTCGTATGTTG
TGTGGAATTGTGAGCGGATAACAATTTCACACAGGAAACAGCTATGACCATGATTACGCCAAGCTTGGGC
TGCAGGTCGAGGGATCTCCATAAGAGAAGAGGGACAGCTATGACTGGGAGTAGTCAGGAGAGGAGGAAAA
ATCTGGCTAGTAAAACATGTAAGGAAAATTTTAGGGATGTTAAAGAAAAAAATAACACAAAACAAAATAT
Features (pLannotate 1.2.2; 29 found; start..end, strand, type, name):
    199..254     -  polyA_signal   β-globin poly(A) signal: rabbit β-globin polyadenylation signal (Gil and Proudfoot, 1987)
    340..475     -  LTR            3' LTR (ΔU3) (fragment): self-inactivating 3' long terminal repeat (LTR) from HIV-1
    477..496     -  misc_feature   cPPT/CTS (fragment): central polypurine tract and central termination sequence of HIV-1
    532..810     -  CDS            BRAF (fragment): BRAF_HUMAN - Also known as BRAF1, RAFB1. Experimental evidence at protein level: Swiss-Prot protein existence level 1. Protein kinase involved in the transduction of mitogenic signals from the cell membrane to the nucleus (Probable). Phosphorylates MAP2K1, and thereby activates the MAP kinase signal transduction pathway (PubMed:21441910, PubMed:29433126). May play a role in the postsynaptic responses of hippocampal neurons (PubMed:1508179). From Homo sapiens (Human).
    883..1599    -  CDS            mEGFP: mEGFP is a basic (constitutively fluorescent) green fluorescent protein published in 2002, derived from Aequorea victoria. It has moderate acid sensitivity.
   1613..1650    -  misc_feature   MCS (fragment): multiple cloning site
   1649..1665    -  promoter       tight TRE promoter (fragment): Tet-responsive promoter PTight, consisting of seven tet operator sequences followed by the minimal CMV promoter
   1681..1884    -  promoter       CMV promoter: human cytomegalovirus (CMV) immediate early promoter
   1885..2188    -  enhancer       CMV enhancer: human cytomegalovirus immediate early enhancer
   2256..2272    -  misc_feature   MCS (fragment): multiple cloning site
   2272..2297    -  CDS            Rev (fragment): human immunodeficiency virus 1 (HIV-1) Rev protein; rev; enhances nuclear export of unspliced and incompletely spliced viral mRNAs
   2674..2907    -  misc_feature   RRE: The Rev response element (RRE) of HIV-1 allows for Rev-dependent mRNA export from the nucleus to the cytoplasm.
   3041..3124    -  CDS            vif (fragment): VIF_HV1BR - Experimental evidence at protein level: Swiss-Prot protein existence level 1. Counteracts the innate antiviral activity of host APOBEC3F and APOBEC3G. Forms a complex with host APOBEC3F and APOBEC3G thus preventing the entry of these lethally hypermutating enzymes into progeny virions. Recruits an active E3 ubiquitin ligase complex composed of elongin BC, CUL5, and RBX2 to induce polyubiquitination of APOBEC3G and APOBEC3F. In turn, they are directed to the 26S proteasome for degradation. Vif interaction with APOBEC3G also blocks its cytidine deaminase activity in a proteasome-inde
   3267..3384    -  misc_feature   cPPT/CTS: central polypurine tract and central termination sequence of HIV-1
   3533..3892    -  CDS            HIV-1 gag (fragment): gag protein from human immunodeficiency virus 1; gag
   3876..4001    -  misc_feature   HIV-1 Ψ: packaging signal of human immunodeficiency virus type 1
   4048..4305    -  LTR            5' LTR (truncated): truncated 5' long terminal repeat (LTR) from HIV-1
   4307..4686    -  enhancer       CMV enhancer: human cytomegalovirus immediate early enhancer
   4717..4821    +  promoter       AmpR promoter: bla
   4822..5682    +  CDS            AmpR: β-lactamase; bla; confers resistance to ampicillin, carbenicillin, and related antibiotics
   5853..6441    +  rep_origin     ori: high-copy-number ColE1/pMB1/pBR322/pUC origin of replication
   6624..6678    +  CDS            lacI (fragment): lac repressor; lacI; The lac repressor binds to the lac operator to inhibit transcription in E. coli. This inhibition can be relieved by adding lactose or isopropyl-β-D-thiogalactopyranoside (IPTG).
   6680..6814    -  polyA_signal   SV40 poly(A) signal: SV40 polyadenylation signal
   6834..6969    -  rep_origin     SV40 ori: SV40 origin of replication
   6993..7015    -  promoter       SV40 promoter (fragment): SV40 enhancer and early promoter
   7022..7061    +  CDS            lacI (fragment): lac repressor; lacI; The lac repressor binds to the lac operator to inhibit transcription in E. coli. This inhibition can be relieved by adding lactose or isopropyl-β-D-thiogalactopyranoside (IPTG).
   7074..7095    +  protein_bind   CAP binding site: CAP binding activates transcription in the presence of cAMP. E. coli catabolite activator protein
   7110..7140    +  promoter       lac promoter: promoter for the E. coli lac operon
   7148..7164    +  protein_bind   lac operator: The lac repressor binds to the lac operator to inhibit transcription in E. coli. This inhibition can be relieved by adding lactose or isopropyl-β-D-thiogalactopyranoside (IPTG). lac repressor encoded by lacI
