[The description below was written by a language model from this plasmid's Addgene catalogue record and pLannotate feature annotations shown in this document.]
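Description:
CL20_mEGFP_FOidr_109 is a 7,350 nt mammalian expression plasmid built on the CL20 backbone. The catalogue lists it simply as mammalian expression, but the feature table shows it to be an HIV-1-derived, self-inactivating lentiviral transfer vector. It is propagated in E. coli through a high-copy ColE1/pUC-type origin and selected with ampicillin via the β-lactamase gene. The recombination-resistant growth strain listed is a typical choice for plasmids with repeated LTR sequences. The viral portion comprises a CMV enhancer fused to a truncated 5' LTR, which allows Tat-independent transcription of the vector genome. This is followed by the Ψ packaging signal with a partial gag region, the cPPT/CTS, the Rev response element, and a ΔU3 3' LTR backed by a rabbit β-globin polyadenylation signal. Small fragments annotated as vif, Rev, lacI and a Tet-responsive promoter appear to be residual or incidental matches rather than functional parts. An SV40 origin and poly(A) signal also sit in the backbone.

The payload is driven by an internal CMV enhancer/promoter and encodes monomeric EGFP fused to the N terminus of FOidr_109. This is an unmutated intrinsically disordered region taken from the human fusion oncoprotein MKRN1_BRAF, with the depositor's comment indicating residues 246–335. The annotation detects this segment as a BRAF fragment, suggesting that the region lies largely or wholly in the BRAF-derived part of the fusion. The construct is intended for expressing the fluorescently tagged IDR in mammalian cells, by transfection or potentially by lentiviral transduction. The associated study on protein condensate formation and RNA biology suggests it is used to image the localisation and condensate-forming behaviour of this region.
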