Addgene plasmid #244661: CL20_mEGFP_FOidr_109
Purpose: Express mEGFP-tagged intrinsically disordered protein (IDR), FOidr_109, derived from human fusion protein MKRN1_BRAF
Depositing lab: Richard Kriwacki. Depositing organization: St. Jude Children's Research Hospital. Publication: Proteome-wide computational analyses reveal links between protein condensate formation and RNA biology. Maiti S, Tripathi S, Baggett DW, Phillips AH, Park CG, Wang J, Wahiduzzaman, Freyaldenhoven WT, Kinger S, Pioso BJ, Bollinger JC, Somjee R, Lang B, Babu MM, Kriwacki RW. Sci Adv. 2025 Dec 5;11(49):eady1420. doi: 10.1126/sciadv.ady1420. Epub 2025 Dec 3. PubMed 41337585.
Backbone
  Vector backbone: CL20
  Vector type: Mammalian Expression
Growth in bacteria
  Bacterial resistance: Ampicillin, 100 μg/mL
  Growth temperature: 37°C
  Growth strain: NEB Stable
  Copy number: High Copy
Gene/Insert
  Gene/Insert name: FOidr_109
  Species: H. sapiens (human)
  Mutation: Unmutated
  Tag / fusion protein: monomeric EGFP (N terminal on insert)
  Cloning method: Restriction Enzyme; 5′ cloning site Unknown (unknown if destroyed)
Terms and licenses: Academic/Nonprofit Terms; Industry Terms: Not Available to Industry
Depositor comments: MKRN1_BRAF_246_335
How to cite: CL20_mEGFP_FOidr_109 was a gift from Richard Kriwacki (Addgene plasmid # 244661 ; http://n2t.net/addgene:244661 ; RRID:Addgene_244661)
